>Addgene plasmid #191115 | pLenti-MfnG | addgene full sequence | sequence record 373755 | Addgene NGS Result
CGGAAGAGCGCCCAATACGCAAACCGCCTCTCCCCGCGCGTTGGCCGATTCATTAATGCAGCTGGCACGA
CAGGTTTCCCGACTGGAAAGCGGGCAGTGAGCGCAACGCAATTAATGTGAGTTAGCTCACTCATTAGGCA
CCCCAGGCTTTACACTTTATGCTTCCGGCTCGTATGTTGTGTGGAATTGTGAGCGGATAACAATTTCACA
CAGGAAACAGCTATGACCATGATTACGCCAAGCGCGCAATTAACCCTCACTAAAGGGAACAAAAGCTGGA
GCTGCAAGCTTAATGTAGTCTTATGCAATACTCTTGTAGTCTTGCAACATGGTAACGATGAGTTAGCAAC
ATGCCTTACAAGGAGAGAAAAAGCACCGTGCATGCCGATTGGTGGAAGTAAGGTGGTACGATCGTGCCTT
ATTAGGAAGGCAACAGACGGGTCTGACATGGATTGGACGAACCACTGAATTGCCGCATTGCAGAGATATT
GTATTTAAGTGCCTAGCTCGATACATAAACGGGTCTCTCTGGTTAGACCAGATCTGAGCCTGGGAGCTCT
CTGGCTAACTAGGGAACCCACTGCTTAAGCCTCAATAAAGCTTGCCTTGAGTGCTTCAAGTAGTGTGTGC
CCGTCTGTTGTGTGACTCTGGTAACTAGAGATCCCTCAGACCCTTTTAGTCAGTGTGGAAAATCTCTAGC
AGTGGCGCCCGAACAGGGACTTGAAAGCGAAAGGGAAACCAGAGGAGCTCTCTCGACGCAGGACTCGGCT
TGCTGAAGCGCGCACGGCAAGAGGCGAGGGGCGGCGACTGGTGAGTACGCCAAAAATTTTGACTAGCGGA
GGCTAGAAGGAGAGAGATGGGTGCGAGAGCGTCAGTATTAAGCGGGGGAGAATTAGATCGCGATGGGAAA
AAATTCGGTTAAGGCCAGGGGGAAAGAAAAAATATAAATTAAAACATATAGTATGGGCAAGCAGGGAGCT
AGAACGATTCGCAGTTAATCCTGGCCTGTTAGAAACATCAGAAGGCTGTAGACAAATACTGGGACAGCTA
CAACCATCCCTTCAGACAGGATCAGAAGAACTTAGATCATTATATAATACAGTAGCAACCCTCTATTGTG
TGCATCAAAGGATAGAGATAAAAGACACCAAGGAAGCTTTAGACAAGATAGAGGAAGAGCAAAACAAAAG
TAAGACCACCGCACAGCAAGCGGCCGCTGATCTTCAGACCTGGAGGAGGAGATATGAGGGACAATTGGAG
AAGTGAATTATATAAATATAAAGTAGTAAAAATTGAACCATTAGGAGTAGCACCCACCAAGGCAAAGAGA
AGAGTGGTGCAGAGAGAAAAAAGAGCAGTGGGAATAGGAGCTTTGTTCCTTGGGTTCTTGGGAGCAGCAG
GAAGCACTATGGGCGCAGCGTCAATGACGCTGACGGTACAGGCCAGACAATTATTGTCTGGTATAGTGCA
GCAGCAGAACAATTTGCTGAGGGCTATTGAGGCGCAACAGCATCTGTTGCAACTCACAGTCTGGGGCATC
AAGCAGCTCCAGGCAAGAATCCTGGCTGTGGAAAGATACCTAAAGGATCAACAGCTCCTGGGGATTTGGG
GTTGCTCTGGAAAACTCATTTGCACCACTGCTGTGCCTTGGAATGCTAGTTGGAGTAATAAATCTCTGGA
ACAGATTTGGAATCACACGACCTGGATGGAGTGGGACAGAGAAATTAACAATTACACAAGCTTAATACAC
TCCTTAATTGAAGAATCGCAAAACCAGCAAGAAAAGAATGAACAAGAATTATTGGAATTAGATAAATGGG
CAAGTTTGTGGAATTGGTTTAACATAACAAATTGGCTGTGGTATATAAAATTATTCATAATGATAGTAGG
AGGCTTGGTAGGTTTAAGAATAGTTTTTGCTGTACTTTCTATAGTGAATAGAGTTAGGCAGGGATATTCA
CCATTATCGTTTCAGACCCACCTCCCAACCCCGAGGGGACCCGACAGGCCCGAAGGAATAGAAGAAGAAG
GTGGAGAGAGAGACAGAGACAGATCCATTCGATTAGTGAACGGATCTCGACGGTATCGGTTAACTTTTAA
AAGAAAAGGGGGGATTGGGGGGTACAGTGCAGGGGAAAGAATAGTAGACATAATAGCAACAGACATACAA
ACTAAAGAATTACAAAAACAAATTACAAAATTCAAAATTTTATCGATAAGCTTGGGAGTTCCGCGTTACA
TAACTTACGGTAAATGGCCCGCCTGGCTGACCGCCCAACGACCCCCGCCCATTGACGTCAATAATGACGT
ATGTTCCCATAGTAACGCCAATAGGGACTTTCCATTGACGTCAATGGGTGGAGTATTTACGGTAAACTGC
CCACTTGGCAGTACATCAAGTGTATCATATGCCAAGTACGCCCCCTATTGACGTCAATGACGGTAAATGG
CCCGCCTGGCATTATGCCCAGTACATGACCTTATGGGACTTTCCTACTTGGCAGTACATCTACGTATTAG
TCATCGCTATTACCATGGTGATGCGGTTTTGGCAGTACATCAATGGGCGTGGATAGCGGTTTGACTCACG
GGGATTTCCAAGTCTCCACCCCATTGACGTCAATGGGAGTTTGTTTTGGCACCAAAATCAACGGGACTTT
CCAAAATGTCGTAACAACTCCGCCCCATTGACGCAAATGGGCGGTAGGCGTGTACGGTGGGAGGTCTATA
TAAGCAGAGCTCGTTTAGTGAACCGTCAGATCGCCTGGAGACGCCATCCACGCTGTTTTGACCTCCATAG
AAGACACCGACTCTAGAATGGTGACTCCAGAGGGGAATGTGTCATTGGTGGATGAGAGCTTGTTAGTCGG
CGTTACGGATGAGGATCGCGCAGTCCGTTCTGCCCACCAATTCTATGAGCGTTTAATTGGTTTGTGGGCG
CCTGCAGTAATGGAGGCTGCCCATGAGTTGGGCGTTTTTGCTGCCTTAGCAGAAGCGCCTGCTGACTCAG
GGGAACTGGCTCGCCGCCTGGATTGCGACGCCCGTGCTATGCGTGTATTGCTGGACGCATTATACGCATA
TGACGTCATTGACCGCATCCATGATACTAACGGCTTTCGTTATTTACTTAGTGCCGAGGCACGTGAATGC
CTTCTTCCGGGTACGCTGTTTTCCTTAGTCGGCAAGTTCATGCATGACATCAACGTGGCCTGGCCTGCCT
GGCGCAATCTTGCTGAAGTGGTGCGCCACGGCGCGCGTGATACGTCCGGCGCCGAATCTCCAAATGGCAT
CGCACAGGAAGACTATGAATCTTTGGTCGGAGGGATCAATTTTTGGGCACCTCCAATCGTGACGACCTTG
TCTCGCAAACTGCGTGCCTCTGGACGTTCGGGGGATGCAACAGCCTCCGTGCTGGATGTTGGCTGCGGTA
CGGGACTGTACTCACAGCTGCTGTTACGCGAGTTCCCTCGTTGGACAGCCACAGGCTTAGACGTCGAACG
TATCGCGACTTTAGCTAATGCTCAGGCACTGCGCTTGGGAGTCGAAGAGCGTTTTGCAACTCGTGCCGGG
GATTTCTGGCGCGGAGGCTGGGGAACAGGCTACGACTTAGTCTTGTTTGCCAATATTTTCCATTTGCAAA
CGCCAGCATCAGCAGTCCGTCTTATGCGTCATGCCGCCGCTTGTCTGGCGCCCGACGGTTTAGTGGCTGT
AGTAGACCAAATTGTAGATGCCGACCGTGAACCCAAAACCCCACAGGATCGTTTTGCTTTATTATTTGCG
GCCTCAATGACCAACACTGGTGGCGGCGACGCATATACATTCCAAGAGTATGAAGAATGGTTTACCGCAG
CGGGATTGCAGCGCATTGAAACTTTGGACACTCCAATGCATCGCATTCTTTTAGCCCGTCGCGCCACCGA
ACCTAGCGCAGTCCCGGAGGGACAGTGACGGGATCCGGACTAGTTAACGCGTCGACCAGTGGTCGACCCT
GTGGAATGTGTGTCAGTTAGGGTGTGGAAAGTCCCCAGGCTCCCCAGCAGGCAGAAGTATGCAAAGCATG
CATCTCAATTAGTCAGCAACCAGGTGTGGAAAGTCCCCAGGCTCCCCAGCAGGCAGAAGTATGCAAAGCA
TGCATCTCAATTAGTCAGCAACCATAGTCCCGCCCCTAACTCCGCCCATCCCGCCCCTAACTCCGCCCAG
TTCCGCCCATTCTCCGCCCCATGGCTGACTAATTTTTTTTATTTATGCAGAGGCCGAGGCCGCCTCGGCC
TCTGAGCTATTCCAGAAGTAGTGAGGAGGCTTTTTTGGAGGCCTAGGCTTTTGCAAAAAGCTTACCATGA
CCGAGTACAAGCCCACGGTGCGCCTCGCCACCCGCGACGACGTCCCCAGGGCCGTACGCACCCTCGCCGC
CGCGTTCGCCGACTACCCCGCCACGCGCCACACCGTCGATCCGGACCGCCACATCGAGCGGGTCACCGAG
CTGCAAGAACTCTTCCTCACGCGCGTCGGGCTCGACATCGGCAAGGTGTGGGTCGCGGACGACGGCGCCG
CGGTGGCGGTCTGGACCACGCCGGAGAGCGTCGAAGCGGGGGCGGTGTTCGCCGAGATCGGCCCGCGCAT
GGCCGAGTTGAGCGGTTCCCGGCTGGCCGCGCAGCAACAGATGGAAGGCCTCCTGGCGCCGCACCGGCCC
AAGGAGCCCGCGTGGTTCCTGGCCACCGTCGGCGTCTCGCCCGACCACCAGGGCAAGGGTCTGGGCAGCG
CCGTCGTGCTCCCCGGAGTGGAGGCGGCCGAGCGCGCCGGGGTGCCCGCCTTCCTGGAGACCTCCGCGCC
CCGCAACCTCCCCTTCTACGAGCGGCTCGGCTTCACCGTCACCGCCGACGTCGAGGTGCCCGAAGGACCG
CGCACCTGGTGCATGACCCGCAAGCCCGGTGCCTGACGCCCGCCCCACGACCCGCAGCGCCCGACCGAAA
GGAGCGCACGACCCCATGCATCGCCAGTCGACAATCAACCTCTGGATTACAAAATTTGTGAAAGATTGAC
TGGTATTCTTAACTATGTTGCTCCTTTTACGCTATGTGGATACGCTGCTTTAATGCCTTTGTATCATGCT
ATTGCTTCCCGTATGGCTTTCATTTTCTCCTCCTTGTATAAATCCTGGTTGCTGTCTCTTTATGAGGAGT
TGTGGCCCGTTGTCAGGCAACGTGGCGTGGTGTGCACTGTGTTTGCTGACGCAACCCCCACTGGTTGGGG
CATTGCCACCACCTGTCAGCTCCTTTCCGGGACTTTCGCTTTCCCCCTCCCTATTGCCACGGCGGAACTC
ATCGCCGCCTGCCTTGCCCGCTGCTGGACAGGGGCTCGGCTGTTGGGCACTGACAATTCCGTGGTGTTGT
CGGGGAAGCTGACGTCCTTTCCATGGCTGCTCGCCTGTGTTGCCACCTGGATTCTGCGCGGGACGTCCTT
CTGCTACGTCCCTTCGGCCCTCAATCCAGCGGACCTTCCTTCCCGCGGCCTGCTGCCGGCTCTGCGGCCT
CTTCCGCGTCTTCGCCTTCGCCCTCAGACGAGTCGGATCTCCCTTTGGGCCGCCTCCCCGCCTGGAATTC
GAGCTCGGTACCTTTAAGACCAATGACTTACAAGGCAGCTGTAGATCTTAGCCACTTTTTAAAAGAAAAG
GGGGGACTGGAAGGGCTAATTCACTCCCAACGAAGACAAGATCTGCTTTTTGCTTGTACTGGGTCTCTCT
GGTTAGACCAGATCTGAGCCTGGGAGCTCTCTGGCTAACTAGGGAACCCACTGCTTAAGCCTCAATAAAG
CTTGCCTTGAGTGCTTCAAGTAGTGTGTGCCCGTCTGTTGTGTGACTCTGGTAACTAGAGATCCCTCAGA
CCCTTTTAGTCAGTGTGGAAAATCTCTAGCAGTAGTAGTTCATGTCATCTTATTATTCAGTATTTATAAC
TTGCAAAGAAATGAATATCAGAGAGTGAGAGGAACTTGTTTATTGCAGCTTATAATGGTTACAAATAAAG
CAATAGCATCACAAATTTCACAAATAAAGCATTTTTTTCACTGCATTCTAGTTGTGGTTTGTCCAAACTC
ATCAATGTATCTTATCATGTCTGGCTCTAGCTATCCCGCCCCTAACTCCGCCCATCCCGCCCCTAACTCC
GCCCAGTTCCGCCCATTCTCCGCCCCATGGCTGACTAATTTTTTTTATTTATGCAGAGGCCGAGGCCGCC
TCGGCCTCTGAGCTATTCCAGAAGTAGTGAGGAGGCTTTTTTGGAGGCCTAGGGACGTACCCAATTCGCC
CTATAGTGAGTCGTATTACGCGCGCTCACTGGCCGTCGTTTTACAACGTCGTGACTGGGAAAACCCTGGC
GTTACCCAACTTAATCGCCTTGCAGCACATCCCCCTTTCGCCAGCTGGCGTAATAGCGAAGAGGCCCGCA
CCGATCGCCCTTCCCAACAGTTGCGCAGCCTGAATGGCGAATGGG
[124 nt withheld, positions 6486-6609]
C
[91 nt withheld, positions 6611-6701]
A
[49 nt withheld, positions 6703-6751]
CCTTTGACGTTGGAGTCCACGTTCTTT
[37 nt withheld, positions 6779-6815]
ACCCTATCTCGGTCTATTCTTTTGATTTATAAGGGATTTTGCCGATTTCGGCCTATTGGTTAAAAAATGA
GCTGATTTAACAAAAATTTAACGCGAATTTTAACAAAATATTAACGCTTACAATTTAGGTGGCACTTTTC
GGGGAAATGTGCGCGGAACCCCTATTTGTTTATTTTTCTAAATACATTCAAATATGTATCCGCTCATGAG
ACAATAACCCTGATAAATGCTTCAATAATATTGAAAAAGGAAGAGTATGAGTATTCAACATTTCCGTGTC
GCCCTTATTCCCTTTTTTGCGGCATTTTGCCTTCCTGTTTTTGCTCACCCAGAAACGCTGGTGAAAGTAA
AAGATGCTGAAGATCAGTTGGGTGCACGAGTGGGTTACATCGAACTGGATCTCAACAGCGGTAAGATCCT
TGAGAGTTTTCGCCCCGAAGAACGTTTTCCAATGATGAGCACTTTTAAAGTTCTGCTATGTGGCGCGGTA
TTATCCCGTATTGACGCCGGGCAAGAGCAACTCGGTCGCCGCATACACTATTCTCAGAATGACTTGGTTG
AGTACTCACCAGTCACAGAAAAGCATCTTACGGATGGCATGACAGTAAGAGAATTATGCAGTGCTGCCAT
AACCATGAGTGATAACACTGCGGCCAACTTACTTCTGACAACGATCGGAGGACCGAAGGAGCTAACCGCT
TTTTTGCACAACATGGGGGATCATGTAACTCGCCTTGATCGTTGGGAACCGGAGCTGAATGAAGCCATAC
CAAACGACGAGCGTGACACCACGATGCCTGTAGCAATGGCAACAACGTTGCGCAAACTATTAACTGGCGA
ACTACTTACTCTAGCTTCCCGGCAACAATTAATAGACTGGATGGAGGCGGATAAAGTTGCAGGACCACTT
CTGCGCTCGGCCCTTCCGGCTGGCTGGTTTATTGCTGATAAATCTGGAGCCGGTGAGCGTGGGTCTCGCG
GTATCATTGCAGCACTGGGGCCAGATGGTAAGCCCTCCCGTATCGTAGTTATCTACACGACGGGGAGTCA
GGCAACTATGGATGAACGAAATAGACAGATCGCTGAGATAGGTGCCTCACTGATTAAGCATTGGTAACTG
TCAGACCAAGTTTACTCATATATACTTTAGATTGATTTAAAACTTCATTTTTAATTTAAAAGGATCTAGG
TGAAGATCCTTTTTGATAATCTCATGACCAAAATCCCTTAACGTGAGTTTTCGTTCCACTGAGCGTCAGA
CCCCGTAGAAAAGATCAAAGGATCTTCTTGAGATCCTTTTTTTCTGCGCGTAATCTGCTGCTTGCAAACA
AAAAAACCACCGCTACCAGCGGTGGTTTGTTTGCCGGATCAAGAGCTACCAACTCTTTTTCCGAAGGTAA
CTGGCTTCAGCAGAGCGCAGATACCAAATACTGTTCTTCTAGTGTAGCCGTAGTTAGGCCACCACTTCAA
GAACTCTGTAGCACCGCCTACATACCTCGCTCTGCTAATCCTGTTACCAGTGGCTGCTGCCAGTGGCGAT
AAGTCGTGTCTTACCGGGTTGGACTCAAGACGATAGTTACCGGATAAGGCGCAGCGGTCGGGCTGAACGG
GGGGTTCGTGCACACAGCCCAGCTTGGAGCGAACGACCTACACCGAACTGAGATACCTACAGCGTGAGCT
ATGAGAAAGCGCCACGCTTCCCGAAGGGAGAAAGGCGGACAGGTATCCGGTAAGCGGCAGGGTCGGAACA
GGAGAGCGCACGAGGGAGCTTCCAGGGGGAAACGCCTGGTATCTTTATAGTCCTGTCGGGTTTCGCCACC
TCTGACTTGAGCGTCGATTTTTGTGATGCTCGTCAGGGGGGCGGAGCCTATGGAAAAACGCCAGCAACGC
GGCCTTTTTACGGTTCCTGGCCTTTTGCTGGCCTTTTGCTCACATGTTCTTTCCTGCGTTATCCCCTGAT
TCTGTGGATAACCGTATTACCGCCTTTGAGTGAGCTGATACCGCTCGCCGCAGCCGAACGACCGAGCGCA
GCGAGTCAGTGAGCGAGGAAG
Features (pLannotate 1.2.2; 27 found; start..end, strand, type, name):
      8..100     +  CDS            lacI (fragment): lac repressor; lacI; The lac repressor binds to the lac operator to inhibit transcription in E. coli. This inhibition can be relieved by adding lactose or isopropyl-β-D-thiogalactopyranoside (IPTG).
    113..134     +  protein_bind   CAP binding site: CAP binding activates transcription in the presence of cAMP. E. coli catabolite activator protein
    149..179     +  promoter       lac promoter: promoter for the E. coli lac operon
    187..203     +  protein_bind   lac operator: The lac repressor binds to the lac operator to inhibit transcription in E. coli. This inhibition can be relieved by adding lactose or isopropyl-β-D-thiogalactopyranoside (IPTG). lac repressor encoded by lacI
    248..266     +  promoter       T3 promoter: promoter for bacteriophage T3 RNA polymerase
    294..520     +  promoter       RSV promoter: Rous sarcoma virus enhancer/promoter
    521..701     +  LTR            5' LTR (truncated): truncated 5' long terminal repeat (LTR) from HIV-1
    748..873     +  misc_feature   HIV-1 Ψ: packaging signal of human immunodeficiency virus type 1
    857..1220    +  CDS            HIV-1 gag (fragment): gag protein from human immunodeficiency virus 1; gag
   1366..1599    +  misc_feature   RRE: The Rev response element (RRE) of HIV-1 allows for Rev-dependent mRNA export from the nucleus to the cytoplasm.
   1976..2076    +  CDS            Rev (fragment): human immunodeficiency virus 1 (HIV-1) Rev protein; rev; enhances nuclear export of unspliced and incompletely spliced viral mRNAs
   2095..2211    +  misc_feature   cPPT/CTS: central polypurine tract and central termination sequence of HIV-1
   2234..2537    +  enhancer       CMV enhancer: human cytomegalovirus immediate early enhancer
   2538..2741    +  promoter       CMV promoter: human cytomegalovirus (CMV) immediate early promoter
   3998..4327    +  promoter       SV40 promoter: SV40 enhancer and early promoter
   4337..4936    +  CDS            PuroR: puromycin N-acetyltransferase; pac from Streptomyces alboniger; confers resistance to puromycin
   5003..5591    +  misc_feature   WPRE: woodchuck hepatitis virus posttranscriptional regulatory element
   5608..5676    +  CDS            nef (fragment): NEF_HV1Z2 - Experimental evidence at protein level: Swiss-Prot protein existence level 1. Extracellular Nef protein targets CD4(+) T-lymphocytes for apoptosis by interacting with CXCR4 surface receptors. From Human immunodeficiency virus type 1 group M subtype D (isolate Z2/CDC-Z34) (HIV-1).
   5678..5911    +  LTR            3' LTR (ΔU3): self-inactivating 3' long terminal repeat (LTR) from HIV-1
   5983..6104    +  polyA_signal   SV40 poly(A) signal: SV40 polyadenylation signal
   6144..6279    +  rep_origin     SV40 ori: SV40 origin of replication
   6300..6318    -  promoter       T7 promoter: promoter for bacteriophage T7 RNA polymerase
   6326..6481    +  CDS            lacZα (fragment): LacZα fragment of β-galactosidase; lacZ fragment
   6486..6914    +  rep_origin     f1 ori (sequence partly withheld): f1 bacteriophage origin of replication; arrow indicates direction of (+) strand synthesis
   6967..7071    +  promoter       AmpR promoter: bla
   7072..7932    +  CDS            AmpR: β-lactamase; bla; confers resistance to ampicillin, carbenicillin, and related antibiotics
   8103..8691    +  rep_origin     ori: high-copy-number ColE1/pMB1/pBR322/pUC origin of replication
