[The description below was written by a language model from this plasmid's Addgene catalogue record and pLannotate feature annotations shown in this document.]
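Description:
pLenti-MfnG is a third-generation-style, self-inactivating HIV-1 lentiviral transfer plasmid (about 8.9 kb) built on a pLenti backbone to express MfnG, a gene from Streptomyces drozdowiczii, in mammalian cells. In bacteria it is maintained through a high-copy ColE1/pUC-type origin and selected with ampicillin via the β-lactamase gene. An f1 origin, remnants of the lac/lacZα region, and flanking T3 and T7 promoters are carried over from the cloning backbone.

The viral portion begins with an RSV promoter fused to a truncated 5' LTR, which drives Tat-independent transcription of the vector genome in packaging cells. This is followed by the Ψ packaging signal with a partial gag sequence, the Rev response element for Rev-dependent nuclear export, and the cPPT/CTS element, which aids nuclear import and transduction. Downstream, a CMV enhancer/promoter sits ahead of an unannotated gap of roughly 1.25 kb. That gap is consistent in size and position with the 1,128 bp synthetic MfnG insert, although the feature table does not itself label the coding sequence. An SV40 promoter then drives puromycin N-acetyltransferase, allowing selection of transduced cells. A WPRE enhances transcript expression, and the ΔU3 3' LTR renders the integrated provirus self-inactivating. An SV40 poly(A) signal and SV40 origin lie outside the LTRs.

The record gives the purpose simply as lentiviral expression of MfnG and does not describe the enzyme's activity. The associated publication concerns expanding the eukaryotic genetic code with a biosynthesized noncanonical amino acid, suggesting that the vector is used to make stable, puromycin-selected cell lines carrying this biosynthetic enzyme.
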