Addgene plasmid #191115: pLenti-MfnG
Purpose: Lentiviral vector expressing MfnG
Depositing lab: Han Xiao. Depositing organization: Rice University. Publication: Expanding the eukaryotic genetic code with a biosynthesized 21st amino acid. Wu KL, Moore JA, Miller MD, Chen Y, Lee C, Xu W, Peng Z, Duan Q, Phillips GN Jr, Uribe RA, Xiao H. Protein Sci. 2022 Oct;31(10):e4443. doi: 10.1002/pro.4443. PubMed 36173166.
Backbone
  Vector backbone: pLenti
  Vector type: Lentiviral
  Selectable markers: Puromycin
Growth in bacteria
  Bacterial resistance: Ampicillin, 100 μg/mL
  Growth temperature: 37°C
  Growth strain: NEB Stable
  Copy number: High Copy
Gene/Insert
  Gene/Insert name: MfnG
  Species: Streptomyces drozdowiczii
  Insert size (bp): 1128
Resource information
  A portion of this plasmid was derived from a plasmid made by: Synthetic
Terms and licenses: Academic/Nonprofit Terms; Industry Terms: Not Available to Industry
How to cite: pLenti-MfnG was a gift from Han Xiao (Addgene plasmid # 191115 ; http://n2t.net/addgene:191115 ; RRID:Addgene_191115)
